Addgene plasmid #51597: pSuper 44-1
Purpose: shRNA 1 against rat and mouse Sema4D
Depositing lab: Suzanne Paradis. Depositing organization: Brandeis University. Publication: Sema4D localizes to synapses and regulates GABAergic synapse development as a membrane-bound molecule in the mammalian hippocampus. Raissi AJ, Staudenmaier EK, David S, Hu L, Paradis S. Mol Cell Neurosci. 2013 Nov;57:23-32. doi: 10.1016/j.mcn.2013.08.004. Epub 2013 Sep 10. PubMed 24036351.
Backbone
  Vector backbone: pSuper
  Backbone size w/o insert (bp): 4000
  Vector type: RNAi
Growth in bacteria
  Bacterial resistance: Ampicillin, 100 μg/mL
  Growth temperature: 37°C
  Growth strain: Stbl3
  Copy number: Unknown
Gene/Insert
  Gene/Insert name: shRNA1 (alt name: 44-1 hairpin)
  gRNA/shRNA sequence: AGTGGACCTCCTTCCTAAA
  Species: M. musculus (mouse), R. norvegicus (rat)
  Promoter: U6
  Cloning method: Restriction Enzyme; 5′ cloning site BglII (unknown if destroyed); 3′ cloning site HindiIII (unknown if destroyed)
  Sequencing primers: 5′ T7; 3′ T3
Terms and licenses: Academic/Nonprofit Terms; Industry Terms: Not Available to Industry
How to cite: pSuper 44-1 was a gift from Suzanne Paradis (Addgene plasmid # 51597 ; http://n2t.net/addgene:51597 ; RRID:Addgene_51597)
