[The description below was written by a language model from this plasmid's Addgene catalogue record.]
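Description:
pSuper 44-1 is an RNA interference plasmid built on the pSuper backbone (about 4 kb without the insert), a mammalian shRNA expression vector that is propagated in E. coli under ampicillin selection. The record does not give the copy number, and because no feature table is provided, the origin of replication and any other backbone elements cannot be confirmed here.

The payload is a short hairpin cassette, named shRNA1 or the 44-1 hairpin. It was inserted by restriction cloning between the BglII and HindIII sites, and it is not known whether those sites survived the ligation. The hairpin targets a 19-nucleotide stretch of Sema4D (semaphorin 4D) shared by the mouse and rat transcripts, so the same plasmid can be used for knockdown in cells of either species. The catalogue entry lists the promoter as U6. Standard pSuper vectors are usually described as carrying the H1 promoter, so this field is worth checking against the sequence. In either case the promoter is an RNA polymerase III type, which gives transcripts with defined ends. The transcript folds into a stem-loop that Dicer processes into an siRNA, and this siRNA directs degradation of the Sema4D mRNA.

No reporter, tag, mammalian selection marker or viral packaging element is recorded, which suggests delivery by transient transfection, probably alongside a separate marker plasmid. The name implies it is the first of several hairpins against this gene. The associated publication studied Sema4D localization at synapses and its role in GABAergic synapse development in the mammalian hippocampus, so the construct's typical use is loss-of-function experiments on Sema4D in rodent neurons.
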