>Addgene plasmid #51597 | pSuper 44-1 | depositor partial sequence | sequence record 79480 | T7
GATCCCCAGTGGACCTCCTTCCTAAATTCAAGAGATTTAGGAAGGAGGTCCACTTTTTTGGAAA
