>Addgene plasmid #51597 | pSuper 44-1 | addgene partial sequence | sequence record 81105 | M13pUC-Fwd 5'-CCCAGTCACGACGTTGTAAAACG-3'
TACGACTCACTATAGGGCGAATTGGAGCTCCACCGCGGTGGCGGCCGCTCTAGAACTAGTGGATCCCCCG
GGCTGCAGGAATTCGAACGCTGACGTCATCAACCCGCTCCAAGGAATCGCGGGCCCAGTGTCACTAGGCG
GGAACACCCAGCGCGCGTGCGCCCTGGCAGGAAGATGGCTGTGAGGGACAGGGGAGTGGCGCCCTGCAAT
ATTTGCATGTCGCTATGTGTTCTGGGAAATCACCATAAACGTGAAATGTCTTTGGATTTGGGAATCTTAT
AAGTTCTGTATGAGACCACAGATCCCCAGTGGACCTCCTTCCTAAATTCAAGAGATTTAGGAAGGAGGTC
CACTTTTTTGGAAAAGCTTATCGATACCGTCGACCTCGAGGGGGGGCCCGGTACCAGCTTTTGTTCCCTT
TAGTGAGGGTTAATTTCGAGCTTGGCGTAATCATGGTCATAGCTGTTTCCTGTGTGAAATTGTTATCCGC
TCACAATTCCACACAACATACGAGCCGGAAGCATAAAGTGTAAAGCCTGGGGTGCCTAATGAGTGAGCTA
ACTCACATTAATTGCGTTGCGCTCACTGCCCGCTTTCCAGTCGGGAAACCTGTCGTGCCAGCTGCATTAA
TGAATCGGCCAACGCGCGGGGAGAGGCGGTTTGCGTATTGGGCGCTCTTCCGCTTCCTCGCTCACTGACT
CGCTGCGCTCGGTCGTTCGGCTGCGGCGAGCGGTATCAGCTCACTCAAAGGCGGTAATACGGTTATCCAC
AGAATCAGG
